Addgene plasmid #167758: MAC_N_GATA4
Purpose: Expresses GATA4 in mammalian cells
Depositing lab: Markku Varjosalo. Publication: Human transcription factor protein interaction networks. Goos H, Kinnunen M, Salokas K, Tan Z, Liu X, Yadav L, Zhang Q, Wei GH, Varjosalo M. Nat Commun. 2022 Feb 9;13(1):766. doi: 10.1038/s41467-022-28341-5. PubMed 35140242.
Backbone
  Vector backbone: MAC-tag-N (#108078)
  Vector type: Mammalian Expression
  Selectable markers: Hygromycin
Growth in bacteria
  Bacterial resistance: Ampicillin, 100 μg/mL
  Growth temperature: 37°C
  Growth strain: DH5alpha
  Copy number: High Copy
Gene/Insert
  Gene/Insert name: GATA4 (alt names: Uniprot P43694; ENSG00000136574)
  Species: H. sapiens (human)
  Mutation: no mutations
  Entrez Gene: GATA4 (a.k.a. ASD2, TACHD, TOF, VSD1)
  Tag / fusion protein: MAC (N terminal on backbone)
  Cloning method: Gateway Cloning
Terms and licenses: Academic/Nonprofit Terms; Industry Terms: Not Available to Industry
How to cite: MAC_N_GATA4 was a gift from Markku Varjosalo (Addgene plasmid # 167758 ; http://n2t.net/addgene:167758 ; RRID:Addgene_167758)
