[The description below was written by a language model from this plasmid's Addgene catalogue record and pLannotate feature annotations shown in this document.]
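Description:
MAC_N_GATA4 is a 7.6 kb mammalian expression plasmid that produces human GATA4, the zinc-finger transcription factor central to cardiac development, as a fusion carrying the MAC tag at its N terminus. It was made by Gateway cloning of the unmutated GATA4 open reading frame into the MAC-tag-N destination backbone, so the coding sequence is flanked by attB1 and attB2 sites. In E. coli the plasmid is maintained at high copy from a ColE1/pUC-type origin and selected with ampicillin through the β-lactamase gene. Fragments of an f1 origin and lac regulatory sequences are backbone remnants.

Expression is driven by the CMV enhancer and immediate early promoter, followed by short matches to tet operator-containing promoters, which suggests a tetracycline-regulatable CMV/TetO arrangement that would be repressed in cells expressing the Tet repressor, although the catalogue entry does not state this. Downstream, the annotated tag consists of an E. coli birA-derived biotin ligase coding sequence, an HA epitope and two Strep-Tag II motifs, all upstream of attB1 and GATA4. The transcript ends at a bovine growth hormone polyadenylation signal. This combination allows both Strep-Tactin affinity purification and, through the biotin ligase module, proximity-dependent biotinylation of neighbouring proteins.

An FRT site sits directly before a hygromycin resistance gene that has no complete promoter annotated upstream and is followed by an SV40 polyadenylation signal. This layout is typical of FLP-mediated integration into a genomic FRT docking site, where insertion activates the marker and allows hygromycin selection of stable isogenic lines. The construct belongs to a collection used to map the protein interaction networks of human transcription factors.
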