Features (pLannotate 1.2.2; 27 found; start..end, strand, type, name):
      1..380     +  enhancer       CMV enhancer: human cytomegalovirus immediate early enhancer
    381..584     +  promoter       CMV promoter: human cytomegalovirus (CMV) immediate early promoter
    586..605     +  promoter       PLtetO-1 promoter (fragment): modified phage lambda PL promoter with tet operator sites (Lutz and Bujard, 1997)
    607..626     +  promoter       PLtetO-1 promoter (fragment): modified phage lambda PL promoter with tet operator sites (Lutz and Bujard, 1997)
    634..667     +  promoter       TRE3GV promoter (fragment): 3rd-generation Tet-responsive promoter that can be activated by binding of Tet-On® 3G, optimized for retroviral and lentiviral vectors
    827..1789    +  CDS            birA: BIRA_ECOLI - Also known as bioR, dhbB. Experimental evidence at protein level: Swiss-Prot protein existence level 1. Acts both as a biotin--[acetyl-CoA-carboxylase] ligase and a biotin-operon repressor. In the presence of ATP, BirA activates biotin to form the BirA-biotinyl-5'-adenylate (BirA-bio-5'-AMP or holoBirA) complex. HoloBirA can either transfer the biotinyl moiety to the biotin carboxyl carrier protein (BCCP) subunit of acetyl-CoA carboxylase, or bind to the biotin operator site and inhibit transcription of the operon. From Escherichia coli (strain K12).
   1790..1815    +  CDS            3xHA (fragment): three tandem HA epitope tags
   1847..1866    +  CDS            Strep-Tag II (fragment): peptide that binds Strep-Tactin®, an engineered form of streptavidin
   1907..1929    +  CDS            Strep-Tag II (fragment): peptide that binds Strep-Tactin®, an engineered form of streptavidin
   1943..1967    +  protein_bind   attB1: mutant version of attB; recombination site for the Gateway® BP reaction BP Clonase™
   1973..3298    +  CDS            GATA4: GATA4_HUMAN - Experimental evidence at protein level: Swiss-Prot protein existence level 1. Transcriptional activator that binds to the consensus sequence 5'-AGATAG-3' and plays a key role in cardiac development and function (PubMed:24000169, PubMed:27984724). In cooperation with TBX5, it binds to cardiac super-enhancers and promotes cardiomyocyte gene expression, while it downregulates endocardial and endothelial gene expression (PubMed:27984724). Involved in bone morphogenetic protein (BMP)-mediated induction of cardiac-specific gene expression. Binds to BMP response element (BMPRE) DNA sequ
   3300..3324    -  protein_bind   attB2: mutant version of attB; recombination site for the Gateway® BP reaction BP Clonase™
   3368..3592    +  polyA_signal   bGH poly(A) signal: bovine growth hormone polyadenylation signal
   3596..3617    +  promoter       SV40 promoter (fragment): SV40 enhancer and early promoter
   3638..3871    +  rep_origin     f1 ori (fragment) (sequence partly withheld): f1 bacteriophage origin of replication; arrow indicates direction of (+) strand synthesis
   3876..3923    +  protein_bind   FRT: FLP-mediated recombination occurs in the 8-bp core sequence TCTAGAAA (Turan and Bode, 2011). FLP recombinase from the Saccharomyces cerevisiae 2μ plasmid
   3931..4953    +  CDS            HygR: aminoglycoside phosphotransferase from E. coli; aph(4)-Ia; confers resistance to hygromycin
   4963..5088    +  CDS            ble (fragment): BLE_KLEPN - Experimental evidence at protein level: Swiss-Prot protein existence level 1. Binding protein with a strong affinity to the bleomycin family of antibiotics. Binds to CL990; an antimitotic-antibiotic compound. From Klebsiella pneumoniae.
   5083..5204    +  polyA_signal   SV40 poly(A) signal: SV40 polyadenylation signal
   5277..5293    -  protein_bind   lac operator: The lac repressor binds to the lac operator to inhibit transcription in E. coli. This inhibition can be relieved by adding lactose or isopropyl-β-D-thiogalactopyranoside (IPTG). lac repressor encoded by lacI
   5301..5331    -  promoter       lac promoter: promoter for the E. coli lac operon
   5346..5367    -  protein_bind   CAP binding site: CAP binding activates transcription in the presence of cAMP. E. coli catabolite activator protein
   5380..5472    -  CDS            lacI (fragment): lac repressor; lacI; The lac repressor binds to the lac operator to inhibit transcription in E. coli. This inhibition can be relieved by adding lactose or isopropyl-β-D-thiogalactopyranoside (IPTG).
   5655..6243    -  rep_origin     ori: high-copy-number ColE1/pMB1/pBR322/pUC origin of replication
   6414..7274    -  CDS            AmpR: β-lactamase; bla; confers resistance to ampicillin, carbenicillin, and related antibiotics
   7275..7379    -  promoter       AmpR promoter: bla
   7438..7490    -  misc_feature   bom (fragment): basis of mobility region from pBR322
>Addgene plasmid #167758 | MAC_N_GATA4 | addgene full sequence | sequence record 335437 | Addgene NGS Result
GACATTGATTATTGACTAGTTATTAATAGTAATCAATTACGGGGTCATTAGTTCATAGCCCATATATGGA
GTTCCGCGTTACATAACTTACGGTAAATGGCCCGCCTGGCTGACCGCCCAACGACCCCCGCCCATTGACG
TCAATAATGACGTATGTTCCCATAGTAACGCCAATAGGGACTTTCCATTGACGTCAATGGGTGGAGTATT
TACGGTAAACTGCCCACTTGGCAGTACATCAAGTGTATCATATGCCAAGTACGCCCCCTATTGACGTCAA
TGACGGTAAATGGCCCGCCTGGCATTATGCCCAGTACATGACCTTATGGGACTTTCCTACTTGGCAGTAC
ATCTACGTATTAGTCATCGCTATTACCATGGTGATGCGGTTTTGGCAGTACATCAATGGGCGTGGATAGC
GGTTTGACTCACGGGGATTTCCAAGTCTCCACCCCATTGACGTCAATGGGAGTTTGTTTTGGCACCAAAA
TCAACGGGACTTTCCAAAATGTCGTAACAACTCCGCCCCATTGACGCAAATGGGCGGTAGGCGTGTACGG
TGGGAGGTCTATATAAGCAGAGCTCTCCCTATCAGTGATAGAGATCTCCCTATCAGTGATAGAGATCGTC
GACGAGCTCGTTTAGTGAACCGTCAGATCGCCTGGAGACGCCATCCACGCTGTTTTGACCTCCATAGAAG
ACACCGGGACCGATCCAGCCTCCGGACTCTAGCGTTTAAACTTAAGCTTGGTACCGAGCTCGGATCCACT
AGTCCAGTGTGGTGGAATTCTGCAGATATCCAGCACAGTGGCGGCCGCTCGAGACCATGAAGGACAACAC
CGTGCCCCTGAAGCTGATCGCCCTGCTGGCCAACGGCGAGTTCCACTCTGGCGAGCAGCTGGGCGAGACA
CTGGGCATGAGCAGAGCCGCCATCAACAAGCACATCCAGACCCTGCGGGACTGGGGCGTGGACGTGTTCA
CAGTGCCCGGCAAGGGCTACAGCCTGCCCGAGCCCATCCAGCTGCTGAACGCCAAGCAGATCCTGGGCCA
GCTGGATGGCGGATCTGTGGCCGTGCTGCCCGTGATCGACAGCACCAACCAGTATCTGCTCGACCGGATC
GGCGAGCTGAAGTCCGGCGACGCCTGTATCGCCGAGTACCAGCAGGCCGGCAGAGGCGGCAGGGGCAGAA
AGTGGTTCAGCCCCTTCGGCGCCAACCTGTACCTGAGCATGTTCTGGAGACTGGAACAGGGCCCAGCCGC
CGCTATTGGCCTGAGCCTGGTCATCGGCATCGTGATGGCCGAGGTGCTGCGGAAGCTGGGCGCCGACAAA
GTGCGCGTGAAGTGGCCCAACGACCTGTATCTGCAGGACCGGAAGCTGGCCGGCATCCTGGTGGAACTGA
CCGGCAAAACAGGCGACGCCGCCCAGATCGTGATCGGCGCTGGCATCAACATGGCCATGCGGCGGGTGGA
AGAGAGCGTGGTCAACCAGGGCTGGATCACCCTGCAGGAAGCCGGCATCAACCTGGACCGGAACACCCTG
GCCGCCATGCTGATCAGAGAGCTGAGAGCCGCCCTGGAACTGTTCGAGCAGGAAGGCCTGGCCCCCTACC
TGAGCAGATGGGAGAAGCTGGACAACTTCATCAACCGGCCCGTGAAACTGATCATCGGCGACAAAGAGAT
CTTCGGCATCAGCCGGGGCATCGACAAGCAGGGGGCCCTGCTCCTGGAACAGGACGGCATCATCAAGCCC
TGGATGGGCGGCGAGATCAGCCTGCGGAGCGCCGAGAAGTACCCATACGATGTTCCTGACTATGCCGGTA
CCGAGCTCGGATCCACCATGGCTAGCTGGAGCCACCCGCAGTTCGAGAAAGGTGGAGGTTCCGGAGGTGG
ATCGGGAGGTGGATCGTGGAGCCACCCGCAGTTCGAAAAAGCGGCCGATATCACAAGTTTGTACAAAAAA
GCAGGCTCCACCATGTATCAGAGCTTGGCCATGGCCGCCAACCACGGGCCGCCCCCCGGTGCCTACGAGG
CGGGCGGCCCCGGCGCCTTCATGCACGGCGCGGGCGCCGCGTCCTCGCCAGTCTACGTGCCCACACCGCG
GGTGCCCTCCTCCGTGCTGGGCCTGTCCTACCTCCAGGGCGGAGGCGCGGGCTCTGCGTCCGGAGGCGCC
TCGGGCGGCAGCTCCGGTGGGGCCGCGTCTGGTGCGGGGCCCGGGACCCAGCAGGGCAGCCCGGGATGGA
GCCAGGCGGGAGCCGACGGAGCCGCTTACACCCCGCCGCCGGTGTCGCCGCGCTTCTCCTTCCCGGGGAC
CACCGGGTCCCTGGCGGCCGCCGCCGCCGCTGCCGCGGCCCGGGAAGCTGCGGCCTACAGCAGTGGCGGC
GGAGCGGCGGGTGCGGGCCTGGCGGGCCGCGAGCAGTACGGGCGCGCCGGCTTCGCGGGCTCCTACTCCA
GCCCCTACCCGGCTTACATGGCCGACGTGGGCGCGTCCTGGGCCGCAGCCGCCGCCGCCTCCGCCGGCCC
CTTCGACAGCCCGGTCCTGCACAGCCTGCCCGGCCGGGCCAACCCGGCCGCCCGACACCCCAATCTCGAT
ATGTTTGACGACTTCTCAGAAGGCAGAGAGTGTGTCAACTGTGGGGCTATGTCCACCCCGCTCTGGAGGC
GAGATGGGACGGGTCACTATCTGTGCAACGCCTGCGGCCTCTACCACAAGATGAACGGCATCAACCGGCC
GCTCATCAAGCCTCAGCGCCGGCTGTCCGCCTCCCGCCGAGTGGGCCTCTCCTGTGCCAACTGCCAGACC
ACCACCACCACGCTGTGGCGCCGCAATGCGGAGGGCGAGCCTGTGTGCAATGCCTGCGGCCTCTACATGA
AGCTCCACGGGGTCCCCAGGCCTCTTGCAATGCGGAAAGAGGGGATCCAAACCAGAAAACGGAAGCCCAA
GAACCTGAATAAATCTAAGACACCAGCAGCTCCTTCAGGCAGTGAGAGCCTTCCTCCCGCCAGCGGTGCT
TCCAGCAACTCCAGCAACGCCACCACCAGCAGCAGCGAGGAGATGCGTCCCATCAAGACGGAGCCTGGCC
TGTCATCTCACTACGGGCACAGCAGCTCCGTGTCCCAGACGTTCTCAGTCAGTGCGATGTCTGGCCATGG
GCCCTCCATCCACCCTGTCCTCTCGGCCCTGAAGCTCTCCCCACAAGGCTATGCGTCTCCCGTCAGCCAG
TCTCCACAGACCAGCTCCAAGCAGGACTCTTGGAACAGCCTGGTCTTGGCCGACAGTCACGGGGACATAA
TCACTGCGGACCCAGCTTTCTTGTACAAAGTGGTGACGTAAGCTAGGGGCCCGTTTAAACCCGCTGATCA
GCCTCGACTGTGCCTTCTAGTTGCCAGCCATCTGTTGTTTGCCCCTCCCCCGTGCCTTCCTTGACCCTGG
AAGGTGCCACTCCCACTGTCCTTTCCTAATAAAATGAGGAAATTGCATCGCATTGTCTGAGTAGGTGTCA
TTCTATTCTGGGGGGTGGGGTGGGGCAGGACAGCAAGGGGGAGGATTGGGAAGACAATAGCAGGCATGCT
GGGGATGCGGTGGGCTCTATGGCTTCTGAGGCGGAAAGAACCAGCTGGGGCTCTAGGGGGTATCCCC
[124 nt withheld, positions 3638-3761]
C
[91 nt withheld, positions 3763-3853]
AGGGTGATGGTTCACGTACCTAGAAGTTCCTATTCCGAAGTTCCTATTCTCTAGAAAGTATAGGAACTTC
CTTGGCCAAAAAGCCTGAACTCACCGCGACGTCTGTCGAGAAGTTTCTGATCGAAAAGTTCGACAGCGTC
TCCGACCTGATGCAGCTCTCGGAGGGCGAAGAATCTCGTGCTTTCAGCTTCGATGTAGGAGGGCGTGGAT
ATGTCCTGCGGGTAAATAGCTGCGCCGATGGTTTCTACAAAGATCGTTATGTTTATCGGCACTTTGCATC
GGCCGCGCTCCCGATTCCGGAAGTGCTTGACATTGGGGAATTCAGCGAGAGCCTGACCTATTGCATCTCC
CGCCGTGCACAGGGTGTCACGTTGCAAGACCTGCCTGAAACCGAACTGCCCGCTGTTCTGCAGCCGGTCG
CGGAGGCCATGGATGCGATCGCTGCGGCCGATCTTAGCCAGACGAGCGGGTTCGGCCCATTCGGACCGCA
AGGAATCGGTCAATACACTACATGGCGTGATTTCATATGCGCGATTGCTGATCCCCATGTGTATCACTGG
CAAACTGTGATGGACGACACCGTCAGTGCGTCCGTCGCGCAGGCTCTCGATGAGCTGATGCTTTGGGCCG
AGGACTGCCCCGAAGTCCGGCACCTCGTGCACGCGGATTTCGGCTCCAACAATGTCCTGACGGACAATGG
CCGCATAACAGCGGTCATTGACTGGAGCGAGGCGATGTTCGGGGATTCCCAATACGAGGTCGCCAACATC
TTCTTCTGGAGGCCGTGGTTGGCTTGTATGGAGCAGCAGACGCGCTACTTCGAGCGGAGGCATCCGGAGC
TTGCAGGATCGCCGCGGCTCCGGGCGTATATGCTCCGCATTGGTCTTGACCAACTCTATCAGAGCTTGGT
TGACGGCAATTTCGATGATGCAGCTTGGGCGCAGGGTCGATGCGACGCAATCGTCCGATCCGGAGCCGGG
ACTGTCGGGCGTACACAAATCGCCCGCAGAAGCGCGGCCGTCTGGACCGATGGCTGTGTAGAAGTACTCG
CCGATAGTGGAAACCGACGCCCCAGCACTCGTCCGAGGGCAAAGGAATAGCACGTACTACGAGATTTCGA
TTCCACCGCCGCCTTCTATGAAAGGTTGGGCTTCGGAATCGTTTTCCGGGACGCCGGCTGGATGATCCTC
CAGCGCGGGGATCTCATGCTGGAGTTCTTCGCCCACCCCAACTTGTTTATTGCAGCTTATAATGGTTACA
AATAAAGCAATAGCATCACAAATTTCACAAATAAAGCATTTTTTTCACTGCATTCTAGTTGTGGTTTGTC
CAAACTCATCAATGTATCTTATCATGTCTGTATACCGTCGACCTCTAGCTAGAGCTTGGCGTAATCATGG
TCATAGCTGTTTCCTGTGTGAAATTGTTATCCGCTCACAATTCCACACAACATACGAGCCGGAAGCATAA
AGTGTAAAGCCTGGGGTGCCTAATGAGTGAGCTAACTCACATTAATTGCGTTGCGCTCACTGCCCGCTTT
CCAGTCGGGAAACCTGTCGTGCCAGCTGCATTAATGAATCGGCCAACGCGCGGGGAGAGGCGGTTTGCGT
ATTGGGCGCTCTTCCGCTTCCTCGCTCACTGACTCGCTGCGCTCGGTCGTTCGGCTGCGGCGAGCGGTAT
CAGCTCACTCAAAGGCGGTAATACGGTTATCCACAGAATCAGGGGATAACGCAGGAAAGAACATGTGAGC
AAAAGGCCAGCAAAAGGCCAGGAACCGTAAAAAGGCCGCGTTGCTGGCGTTTTTCCATAGGCTCCGCCCC
CCTGACGAGCATCACAAAAATCGACGCTCAAGTCAGAGGTGGCGAAACCCGACAGGACTATAAAGATACC
AGGCGTTTCCCCCTGGAAGCTCCCTCGTGCGCTCTCCTGTTCCGACCCTGCCGCTTACCGGATACCTGTC
CGCCTTTCTCCCTTCGGGAAGCGTGGCGCTTTCTCATAGCTCACGCTGTAGGTATCTCAGTTCGGTGTAG
GTCGTTCGCTCCAAGCTGGGCTGTGTGCACGAACCCCCCGTTCAGCCCGACCGCTGCGCCTTATCCGGTA
ACTATCGTCTTGAGTCCAACCCGGTAAGACACGACTTATCGCCACTGGCAGCAGCCACTGGTAACAGGAT
TAGCAGAGCGAGGTATGTAGGCGGTGCTACAGAGTTCTTGAAGTGGTGGCCTAACTACGGCTACACTAGA
AGAACAGTATTTGGTATCTGCGCTCTGCTGAAGCCAGTTACCTTCGGAAAAAGAGTTGGTAGCTCTTGAT
CCGGCAAACAAACCACCGCTGGTAGCGGTGGTTTTTTTGTTTGCAAGCAGCAGATTACGCGCAGAAAAAA
AGGATCTCAAGAAGATCCTTTGATCTTTTCTACGGGGTCTGACGCTCAGTGGAACGAAAACTCACGTTAA
GGGATTTTGGTCATGAGATTATCAAAAAGGATCTTCACCTAGATCCTTTTAAATTAAAAATGAAGTTTTA
AATCAATCTAAAGTATATATGAGTAAACTTGGTCTGACAGTTACCAATGCTTAATCAGTGAGGCACCTAT
CTCAGCGATCTGTCTATTTCGTTCATCCATAGTTGCCTGACTCCCCGTCGTGTAGATAACTACGATACGG
GAGGGCTTACCATCTGGCCCCAGTGCTGCAATGATACCGCGAGACCCACGCTCACCGGCTCCAGATTTAT
CAGCAATAAACCAGCCAGCCGGAAGGGCCGAGCGCAGAAGTGGTCCTGCAACTTTATCCGCCTCCATCCA
GTCTATTAATTGTTGCCGGGAAGCTAGAGTAAGTAGTTCGCCAGTTAATAGTTTGCGCAACGTTGTTGCC
ATTGCTACAGGCATCGTGGTGTCACGCTCGTCGTTTGGTATGGCTTCATTCAGCTCCGGTTCCCAACGAT
CAAGGCGAGTTACATGATCCCCCATGTTGTGCAAAAAAGCGGTTAGCTCCTTCGGTCCTCCGATCGTTGT
CAGAAGTAAGTTGGCCGCAGTGTTATCACTCATGGTTATGGCAGCACTGCATAATTCTCTTACTGTCATG
CCATCCGTAAGATGCTTTTCTGTGACTGGTGAGTACTCAACCAAGTCATTCTGAGAATAGTGTATGCGGC
GACCGAGTTGCTCTTGCCCGGCGTCAATACGGGATAATACCGCGCCACATAGCAGAACTTTAAAAGTGCT
CATCATTGGAAAACGTTCTTCGGGGCGAAAACTCTCAAGGATCTTACCGCTGTTGAGATCCAGTTCGATG
TAACCCACTCGTGCACCCAACTGATCTTCAGCATCTTTTACTTTCACCAGCGTTTCTGGGTGAGCAAAAA
CAGGAAGGCAAAATGCCGCAAAAAAGGGAATAAGGGCGACACGGAAATGTTGAATACTCATACTCTTCCT
TTTTCAATATTATTGAAGCATTTATCAGGGTTATTGTCTCATGAGCGGATACATATTTGAATGTATTTAG
AAAAATAAACAAATAGGGGTTCCGCGCACATTTCCCCGAAAAGTGCCACCTGACGTCGACGGATCGGGAG
ATCTCCCGATCCCCTATGGTGCACTCTCAGTACAATCTGCTCTGATGCCGCATAGTTAAGCCAGTATCTG
CTCCCTGCTTGTGTGTTGGAGGTCGCTGAGTAGTGCGCGAGCAAAATTTAAGCTACAACAAGGCAAGGCT
TGACCGACAATTGCATGAAGAATCTGCTTAGGGTTAGGCGTTTTGCGCTGCTTCGCGATGTACGGGCCAG
ATATACGCGTT
